Addgene plasmid #37247: pSR-puro-Mff1 shRNA
Depositing lab: Christopher Counter & David Kashatus. Depositing organization: Duke University. Publication: RALA and RALBP1 regulate mitochondrial fission at mitosis. Kashatus DF, Lim KH, Brady DC, Pershing NL, Cox AD, Counter CM. Nat Cell Biol. 2011 Aug 7;13(9):1108-15. doi: 10.1038/ncb2310. PubMed 21822277.
Backbone
  Vector backbone: pSuper-Retro-Puro
  Backbone manufacturer: OligoEngine
  Backbone size w/o insert (bp): 6350
  Vector type: Mammalian Expression, Retroviral, RNAi
  Selectable markers: Puromycin
Growth in bacteria
  Bacterial resistance: Ampicillin, 100 μg/mL
  Growth temperature: 37°C
  Growth strain: DH5alpha
  Copy number: Unknown
Gene/Insert
  Gene/Insert name: Mff1
  gRNA/shRNA sequence: AACGCTGACCTGGAACAAGGA
  Species: H. sapiens (human)
  Entrez Gene: MFF (a.k.a. C2orf33, EMPF2, GL004)
  Cloning method: Unknown
  Sequencing primers: 5′ pLXSN 5'
Terms and licenses: Academic/Nonprofit Terms; Industry Terms: Not Available to Industry
How to cite: pSR-puro-Mff1 shRNA was a gift from Christopher Counter & David Kashatus (Addgene plasmid # 37247 ; http://n2t.net/addgene:37247 ; RRID:Addgene_37247)
