[The description below was written by a language model from this plasmid's Addgene catalogue record.]
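Description:
pSR-puro-Mff1 shRNA is a retroviral RNA interference vector built on the pSuper-Retro-Puro backbone from OligoEngine (about 6.35 kb without insert). It carries a short hairpin RNA directed against human MFF (mitochondrial fission factor, also known as C2orf33, EMPF2 or GL004). The plasmid is propagated in E. coli under ampicillin selection, and puromycin resistance is the marker for selecting mammalian cells that have taken up the construct. The record does not state the copy number or the cloning method, and no feature table is provided, so the exact arrangement of elements cannot be confirmed from the entry itself.

The catalogue fields do not name the promoter driving the hairpin. pSuper-type vectors generally use an RNA polymerase III promoter (H1) to transcribe a short stem-loop RNA, which the cellular RNAi machinery then processes into an siRNA that targets the matching mRNA for degradation. As a retroviral vector, the shRNA cassette and puromycin marker are expected to lie between long terminal repeats. When the plasmid is introduced into a packaging cell line, the transcript can therefore be packaged into viral particles and stably integrated into the genome of infected target cells. This allows sustained knockdown in a puromycin-selected population rather than transient silencing.

The associated publication concerns regulation of mitochondrial fission during mitosis by RALA and RALBP1. This suggests the construct was used to deplete MFF in human cells and examine its contribution to mitochondrial fission in that setting. The "1" in the name may mark it as one of several MFF-targeting hairpins, but the record does not say so.
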