>Addgene plasmid #37247 | pSR-puro-Mff1 shRNA | addgene partial sequence | sequence record 49833 | pLXSN-5
ACTCCTTCTCTAGGCGCCGGAATTAGATCGATCTCTCGAGGTCGACGGTATCGATAAGCTTAAAAAAACG
CTGACCTGGAACAAGGATCTCTTGAATCCTTGTTCCAGGTCAGCGTTGGGGATCTGTGGTCTCATACAGA
ACTTATAAGATTCCCAAATCCAAAGACATTTCACGTTTATGGTGATTTCCCAGAACACATAGCGACATGC
AAATATTGCAGGGCGCCACTCCCCTGTCCCTCACAGCCATCTTCCTGCCAGGGCGCACGCGCGCTGGGTG
TTCCCGCCTAGTGACACTGGGCCCGCGATTCCTTGGAGCGGGTTGATGACGTCAGCGTTCGAATTCTACC
GGGTAGGGGAGGCGCTTTTCCCAAGGCAGTCTGGAGCATGCGCTTTAGCAGCCCCGCTGGGCACTTGGCG
CTACACAAGTGGCCTCTGGCCTCGCACACATTCCACATCCACCGGTAGGCGCCAACCGGCTCCGTTCTTT
GGTGGCCCCTTCGCGCCACCTTCTACTCCTCCCCTAGTCAGGAAGTTCCCCCCCGCCCCGCAGCTCGCGT
CGTGCAGGACGTGACAAATGGAAGTAGCACGTCTCACTAGTCTCGTGCAGATGGACAGCACCGCTGAGCA
ATGGAAGCGGGTAGGCCTTTGGGGCAGCGGCCAATAGCAGCTTTGCTCCTTCGCTTTCTGGGCTCAGAGG
CTGGGAAGGGGTGGGTCCGGGGGCGGGCTCAGGGGCGGGCTCAGGGGCGGGGCGGGCGCCCGAAGTCCTC
CGGAGGCCGGCA
